Addgene plasmid #162498: GFP-CD8a(7A)
Purpose: Expresses GFP tagged CD8a mutant in mammalian cells. The seven O-glycosylation sites in its stem region are mutated.
Depositing lab: Lei Lu. Depositing organization: Nanyang Technological University (NTU). Publication: Glycans function as a Golgi export signal to promote the constitutive exocytic trafficking. Sun X, Tie HC, Chen B, Lu L. J Biol Chem. 2020 Aug 21. pii: RA120.014476. doi: 10.1074/jbc.RA120.014476. PubMed 32826314.
Backbone
  Vector backbone: pEGFP-C1
  Backbone manufacturer: Clontech
  Backbone size w/o insert (bp): 4770
  Total vector size (bp): 5412
  Modifications to backbone: The signal peptide of Tac was inserted before GFP tag
  Vector type: Mammalian Expression
Growth in bacteria
  Bacterial resistance: Kanamycin, 50 μg/mL
  Growth temperature: 37°C
  Growth strain: DH5alpha
  Copy number: High Copy
Gene/Insert
  Gene/Insert name: CD8a with a mutated stem region
  Species: H. sapiens (human)
  Insert size (bp): 642
  Mutation: The five threonine and two serine residues are mutated into alanine residues in the stem region of CD8a
  GenBank ID: NM_001145873.1
  Entrez Gene: CD8A (a.k.a. CD8, CD8alpha, Leu2, p32)
  Tag / fusion protein: GFP (N terminal on backbone)
  Cloning method: Restriction Enzyme; 5′ cloning site XhoI (not destroyed); 3′ cloning site EcoRI (not destroyed)
  Sequencing primers: 5′ EGFP-CF; 3′ SV40-PArev
Terms and licenses: Academic/Nonprofit Terms; Industry Terms: Not Available to Industry
How to cite: GFP-CD8a(7A) was a gift from Lei Lu (Addgene plasmid # 162498 ; http://n2t.net/addgene:162498 ; RRID:Addgene_162498)
