[The description below was written by a language model from this plasmid's Addgene catalogue record and pLannotate feature annotations shown in this document.]
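Description:
GFP-CD8a(7A) is a mammalian expression plasmid built on the Clontech pEGFP-C1 backbone, about 5.4 kb in total. It is propagated in E. coli from a high-copy ColE1/pUC-type origin and selected with kanamycin. The NeoR/KanR aminoglycoside phosphotransferase gene is preceded by both a bacterial (bla-type) promoter and the SV40 enhancer/early promoter and is followed by the HSV TK polyadenylation signal. The same marker can therefore confer G418 resistance in mammalian cells. An f1 origin is also present. The short annotated fragments of ble, SV40 large T antigen and bGH poly(A) appear to be backbone remnants or partial sequence matches, not functional elements.

The expression cassette is driven by the human CMV immediate-early enhancer and promoter and terminated by the SV40 poly(A) signal. It encodes a single fusion protein. A short fragment of IL2RA (Tac) supplies a signal peptide, which was added to the backbone upstream of the tag. EGFP follows, and then a 642 bp fragment of human CD8A cloned between XhoI and EcoRI. Because the signal peptide sits ahead of EGFP, the fusion should enter the secretory pathway with the fluorescent tag at the N-terminal, luminal/extracellular end of this membrane glycoprotein. In the 7A mutant, five threonine and two serine residues in the CD8a stem region are changed to alanine, which removes its seven O-glycosylation sites.

The construct expresses a fluorescent, O-glycan-deficient CD8a cargo in mammalian cells. The associated work concerns glycans acting as a Golgi export signal in constitutive exocytic trafficking, so the construct presumably serves for comparison with the glycosylated form.
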