Features (pLannotate 1.2.2; 16 found; start..end, strand, type, name):
     61..364     +  enhancer       CMV enhancer: human cytomegalovirus immediate early enhancer
    365..568     +  promoter       CMV promoter: human cytomegalovirus (CMV) immediate early promoter
    603..665     +  CDS            IL2RA (fragment): IL2RA_HUMAN - Experimental evidence at protein level: Swiss-Prot protein existence level 1. Receptor for interleukin-2. The receptor is involved in the regulation of immune tolerance by controlling regulatory T cells (TREGs) activity. TREGs suppress the activation and expansion of autoreactive T-cells. From Homo sapiens (Human).
    672..1388    +  CDS            EGFP: EGFP is a basic (constitutively fluorescent) green fluorescent protein published in 1996, derived from Aequorea victoria. It is reported to be a rapidly-maturing weak dimer with moderate acid sensitivity.
   1395..2036    +  CDS            CD8A (fragment): CD8A_HUMAN - Also known as MAL. Experimental evidence at protein level: Swiss-Prot protein existence level 1. Integral membrane glycoprotein that plays an essential role in the immune response and serves multiple functions in responses against both external and internal offenses. In T-cells, functions primarily as a coreceptor for MHC class I molecule:peptide complex. The antigens presented by class I peptides are derived from cytosolic proteins while class II derived from extracellular proteins. Interacts simultaneously with the T-cell receptor (TCR) and the MHC class I proteins presented by
   2040..2076    +  misc_feature   MCS (fragment): multiple cloning site
   2093..2177    +  CDS            large T antigen (fragment): large T antigen from SV40 (simian virus 40)
   2200..2321    +  polyA_signal   SV40 poly(A) signal: SV40 polyadenylation signal
   2355..2783    -  rep_origin     f1 ori (sequence partly withheld): f1 bacteriophage origin of replication; arrow indicates direction of (+) strand synthesis
   2810..2914    +  promoter       AmpR promoter: bla
   2916..3273    +  promoter       SV40 promoter: SV40 enhancer and early promoter
   3308..4102    +  CDS            NeoR/KanR: aminoglycoside phosphotransferase from Tn5; aph(3')-II (or nptII); confers resistance to neomycin, kanamycin, and G418 (Geneticin®)
   4123..4275    +  CDS            ble (fragment): BLE_KLEPN - Experimental evidence at protein level: Swiss-Prot protein existence level 1. Binding protein with a strong affinity to the bleomycin family of antibiotics. Binds to CL990; an antimitotic-antibiotic compound. From Klebsiella pneumoniae.
   4334..4381    +  polyA_signal   HSV TK poly(A) signal: herpes simplex virus thymidine kinase polyadenylation signal (Cole and Stacy, 1985)
   4472..4488    -  polyA_signal   bGH poly(A) signal (fragment): bovine growth hormone polyadenylation signal
   4710..5298    +  rep_origin     ori: high-copy-number ColE1/pMB1/pBR322/pUC origin of replication
>Addgene plasmid #162498 | GFP-CD8a(7A) | depositor full sequence | sequence record 315430 | GFP-CD8a(7A) sequence 5412 bps
TAGTTATTAATAGTAATCAATTACGGGGTCATTAGTTCATAGCCCATATATGGAGTTCCGCGTTACATAA
CTTACGGTAAATGGCCCGCCTGGCTGACCGCCCAACGACCCCCGCCCATTGACGTCAATAATGACGTATG
TTCCCATAGTAACGCCAATAGGGACTTTCCATTGACGTCAATGGGTGGAGTATTTACGGTAAACTGCCCA
CTTGGCAGTACATCAAGTGTATCATATGCCAAGTACGCCCCCTATTGACGTCAATGACGGTAAATGGCCC
GCCTGGCATTATGCCCAGTACATGACCTTATGGGACTTTCCTACTTGGCAGTACATCTACGTATTAGTCA
TCGCTATTACCATGGTGATGCGGTTTTGGCAGTACATCAATGGGCGTGGATAGCGGTTTGACTCACGGGG
ATTTCCAAGTCTCCACCCCATTGACGTCAATGGGAGTTTGTTTTGGCACCAAAATCAACGGGACTTTCCA
AAATGTCGTAACAACTCCGCCCCATTGACGCAAATGGGCGGTAGGCGTGTACGGTGGGAGGTCTATATAA
GCAGAGCTGGTTTAGTGAACCGTCAGATCCGCTAGCGCCACCATGGATTCATACCTGCTGATGTGGGGAC
TGCTCACGTTCATCATGGTGCCTGGCTGCCAGGCAACCGGTATGGTGAGCAAGGGCGAGGAGCTGTTCAC
CGGGGTGGTGCCCATCCTGGTCGAGCTGGACGGCGACGTAAACGGCCACAAGTTCAGCGTGTCCGGCGAG
GGCGAGGGCGATGCCACCTACGGCAAGCTGACCCTGAAGTTCATCTGCACCACCGGCAAGCTGCCCGTGC
CCTGGCCCACCCTCGTGACCACCCTGACCTACGGCGTGCAGTGCTTCAGCCGCTACCCCGACCACATGAA
GCAGCACGACTTCTTCAAGTCCGCCATGCCCGAAGGCTACGTCCAGGAGCGCACCATCTTCTTCAAGGAC
GACGGCAACTACAAGACCCGCGCCGAGGTGAAGTTCGAGGGCGACACCCTGGTGAACCGCATCGAGCTGA
AGGGCATCGACTTCAAGGAGGACGGCAACATCCTGGGGCACAAGCTGGAGTACAACTACAACAGCCACAA
CGTCTATATCATGGCCGACAAGCAGAAGAACGGCATCAAGGTGAACTTCAAGATCCGCCACAACATCGAG
GACGGCAGCGTGCAGCTCGCCGACCACTACCAGCAGAACACCCCCATCGGCGACGGCCCCGTGCTGCTGC
CCGACAACCACTACCTGAGCACCCAGTCCGCCCTGAGCAAAGACCCCAACGAGAAGCGCGATCACATGGT
CCTGCTGGAGTTCGTGACCGCCGCCGGGATCACTCTCGGCATGGACGAGCTGTACAAGCTCGAGAGCCAG
TTCCGGGTGTCGCCGCTGGATCGGACCTGGAACCTGGGCGAGACAGTGGAGCTGAAGTGCCAGGTGCTGC
TGTCCAACCCGACGTCGGGCTGCTCGTGGCTCTTCCAGCCGCGCGGCGCCGCCGCCAGTCCCACCTTCCT
CCTATACCTCTCCCAAAACAAGCCCAAGGCGGCCGAGGGGCTGGACACCCAGCGGTTCTCGGGCAAGAGG
TTGGGGGACACCTTCGTCCTCACCCTGAGCGACTTCCGCCGAGAGAACGAGGGCTGCTATTTCTGCTCGG
CCCTGAGCAACTCCATCATGTACTTCAGCCACTTCGTGCCGGTCTTCCTGCCAGCGAAGCCCGCAGCAGC
TCCAGCGCCGCGACCACCAGCACCGGCGCCCGCAATCGCGGCACAGCCCCTGGCACTGCGCCCAGAGGCG
TGTCGGCCAGCGGCGGGGGGCGCAGTGCACACGAGGGGGCTGGACTTCGCCTGTGATATCTACATCTGGG
CGCCCTTGGCCGGGACTTGTGGGGTCCTTCTCCTGTCACTGGTTATCACCCTTTACTGCAACCACAGGAA
CCGAAGACGTGTTTGCAAATGTCCCCGGCCTGTGGTCAAATCGGGAGACAAGCCCAGCCTTTCGGCGAGA
TACGTCTAAGAATTCTGCAGTCGACGGTACCGCGGGCCCGGGATCCACCGGATCTAGATAACTGATCATA
ATCAGCCATACCACATTTGTAGAGGTTTTACTTGCTTTAAAAAACCTCCCACACCTCCCCCTGAACCTGA
AACATAAAATGAATGCAATTGTTGTTGTTAACTTGTTTATTGCAGCTTATAATGGTTACAAATAAAGCAA
TAGCATCACAAATTTCACAAATAAAGCATTTTTTTCACTGCATTCTAGTTGTGGTTTGTCCAAACTCATC
AATGTATCTTAACGCGTAAATTGTAAGCGTTAATATTTTGTTAAAATTCGCGTTAAATTTTTGTTAAATC
AGCTCATTTTTTAACCAATAGGCCGAAATCGGCAAAATCCCTTATAAATCAAAAGAATAGACCGAGATAG
GGT
[37 nt withheld, positions 2454-2490]
AAAGAACGTGGACTCCAACGTCAAAGG
[49 nt withheld, positions 2518-2566]
T
[91 nt withheld, positions 2568-2658]
G
[124 nt withheld, positions 2660-2783]
CAGGTGGCACTTTTCGGGGAAATGTGCGCGGAACCCCTATTTGTTTATTTTTCTAAATACATTCAAATAT
GTATCCGCTCATGAGACAATAACCCTGATAAATGCTTCAATAATATTGAAAAAGGAAGAGTCCTGAGGCG
GAAAGAACCAGCTGTGGAATGTGTGTCAGTTAGGGTGTGGAAAGTCCCCAGGCTCCCCAGCAGGCAGAAG
TATGCAAAGCATGCATCTCAATTAGTCAGCAACCAGGTGTGGAAAGTCCCCAGGCTCCCCAGCAGGCAGA
AGTATGCAAAGCATGCATCTCAATTAGTCAGCAACCATAGTCCCGCCCCTAACTCCGCCCATCCCGCCCC
TAACTCCGCCCAGTTCCGCCCATTCTCCGCCCCATGGCTGACTAATTTTTTTTATTTATGCAGAGGCCGA
GGCCGCCTCGGCCTCTGAGCTATTCCAGAAGTAGTGAGGAGGCTTTTTTGGAGGCCTAGGCTTTTGCAAA
GATCGATCAAGAGACAGGATGAGGATCGTTTCGCATGATTGAACAAGATGGATTGCACGCAGGTTCTCCG
GCCGCTTGGGTGGAGAGGCTATTCGGCTATGACTGGGCACAACAGACAATCGGCTGCTCTGATGCCGCCG
TGTTCCGGCTGTCAGCGCAGGGGCGCCCGGTTCTTTTTGTCAAGACCGACCTGTCCGGTGCCCTGAATGA
ACTGCAAGACGAGGCAGCGCGGCTATCGTGGCTGGCCACGACGGGCGTTCCTTGCGCAGCTGTGCTCGAC
GTTGTCACTGAAGCGGGAAGGGACTGGCTGCTATTGGGCGAAGTGCCGGGGCAGGATCTCCTGTCATCTC
ACCTTGCTCCTGCCGAGAAAGTATCCATCATGGCTGATGCAATGCGGCGGCTGCATACGCTTGATCCGGC
TACCTGCCCATTCGACCACCAAGCGAAACATCGCATCGAGCGAGCACGTACTCGGATGGAAGCCGGTCTT
GTCGATCAGGATGATCTGGACGAAGAGCATCAGGGGCTCGCGCCAGCCGAACTGTTCGCCAGGCTCAAGG
CGAGCATGCCCGACGGCGAGGATCTCGTCGTGACCCATGGCGATGCCTGCTTGCCGAATATCATGGTGGA
AAATGGCCGCTTTTCTGGATTCATCGACTGTGGCCGGCTGGGTGTGGCGGACCGCTATCAGGACATAGCG
TTGGCTACCCGTGATATTGCTGAAGAGCTTGGCGGCGAATGGGCTGACCGCTTCCTCGTGCTTTACGGTA
TCGCCGCTCCCGATTCGCAGCGCATCGCCTTCTATCGCCTTCTTGACGAGTTCTTCTGAGCGGGACTCTG
GGGTTCGAAATGACCGACCAAGCGACGCCCAACCTGCCATCACGAGATTTCGATTCCACCGCCGCCTTCT
ATGAAAGGTTGGGCTTCGGAATCGTTTTCCGGGACGCCGGCTGGATGATCCTCCAGCGCGGGGATCTCAT
GCTGGAGTTCTTCGCCCACCCTAGGGGGAGGCTAACTGAAACACGGAAGGAGACAATACCGGAAGGAACC
CGCGCTATGACGGCAATAAAAAGACAGAATAAAACGCACGGTGTTGGGTCGTTTGTTCATAAACGCGGGG
TTCGGTCCCAGGGCTGGCACTCTGTCGATACCCCACCGAGACCCCATTGGGGCCAATACGCCCGCGTTTC
TTCCTTTTCCCCACCCCACCCCCCAAGTTCGGGTGAAGGCCCAGGGCTCGCAGCCAACGTCGGGGCGGCA
GGCCCTGCCATAGCCTCAGGTTACTCATATATACTTTAGATTGATTTAAAACTTCATTTTTAATTTAAAA
GGATCTAGGTGAAGATCCTTTTTGATAATCTCATGACCAAAATCCCTTAACGTGAGTTTTCGTTCCACTG
AGCGTCAGACCCCGTAGAAAAGATCAAAGGATCTTCTTGAGATCCTTTTTTTCTGCGCGTAATCTGCTGC
TTGCAAACAAAAAAACCACCGCTACCAGCGGTGGTTTGTTTGCCGGATCAAGAGCTACCAACTCTTTTTC
CGAAGGTAACTGGCTTCAGCAGAGCGCAGATACCAAATACTGTCCTTCTAGTGTAGCCGTAGTTAGGCCA
CCACTTCAAGAACTCTGTAGCACCGCCTACATACCTCGCTCTGCTAATCCTGTTACCAGTGGCTGCTGCC
AGTGGCGATAAGTCGTGTCTTACCGGGTTGGACTCAAGACGATAGTTACCGGATAAGGCGCAGCGGTCGG
GCTGAACGGGGGGTTCGTGCACACAGCCCAGCTTGGAGCGAACGACCTACACCGAACTGAGATACCTACA
GCGTGAGCTATGAGAAAGCGCCACGCTTCCCGAAGGGAGAAAGGCGGACAGGTATCCGGTAAGCGGCAGG
GTCGGAACAGGAGAGCGCACGAGGGAGCTTCCAGGGGGAAACGCCTGGTATCTTTATAGTCCTGTCGGGT
TTCGCCACCTCTGACTTGAGCGTCGATTTTTGTGATGCTCGTCAGGGGGGCGGAGCCTATGGAAAAACGC
CAGCAACGCGGCCTTTTTACGGTTCCTGGCCTTTTGCTGGCCTTTTGCTCACATGTTCTTTCCTGCGTTA
TCCCCTGATTCTGTGGATAACCGTATTACCGCCATGCAT
