Features (pLannotate 1.2.2; 16 found; start..end, strand, type, name):
     61..364     +  enhancer       CMV enhancer: human cytomegalovirus immediate early enhancer
    365..568     +  promoter       CMV promoter: human cytomegalovirus (CMV) immediate early promoter
    603..665     +  CDS            IL2RA (fragment): IL2RA_HUMAN - Experimental evidence at protein level: Swiss-Prot protein existence level 1. Receptor for interleukin-2. The receptor is involved in the regulation of immune tolerance by controlling regulatory T cells (TREGs) activity. TREGs suppress the activation and expansion of autoreactive T-cells. From Homo sapiens (Human).
    672..1388    +  CDS            EGFP: EGFP is a basic (constitutively fluorescent) green fluorescent protein published in 1996, derived from Aequorea victoria. It is reported to be a rapidly-maturing weak dimer with moderate acid sensitivity.
   1395..2036    +  CDS            CD8A (fragment): CD8A_HUMAN - Also known as MAL. Experimental evidence at protein level: Swiss-Prot protein existence level 1. Integral membrane glycoprotein that plays an essential role in the immune response and serves multiple functions in responses against both external and internal offenses. In T-cells, functions primarily as a coreceptor for MHC class I molecule:peptide complex. The antigens presented by class I peptides are derived from cytosolic proteins while class II derived from extracellular proteins. Interacts simultaneously with the T-cell receptor (TCR) and the MHC class I proteins presented by
   2040..2076    +  misc_feature   MCS (fragment): multiple cloning site
   2093..2177    +  CDS            large T antigen (fragment): large T antigen from SV40 (simian virus 40)
   2200..2321    +  polyA_signal   SV40 poly(A) signal: SV40 polyadenylation signal
   2355..2783    -  rep_origin     f1 ori (sequence partly withheld): f1 bacteriophage origin of replication; arrow indicates direction of (+) strand synthesis
   2810..2914    +  promoter       AmpR promoter: bla
   2916..3273    +  promoter       SV40 promoter: SV40 enhancer and early promoter
   3308..4102    +  CDS            NeoR/KanR: aminoglycoside phosphotransferase from Tn5; aph(3')-II (or nptII); confers resistance to neomycin, kanamycin, and G418 (Geneticin®)
   4123..4275    +  CDS            ble (fragment): BLE_KLEPN - Experimental evidence at protein level: Swiss-Prot protein existence level 1. Binding protein with a strong affinity to the bleomycin family of antibiotics. Binds to CL990; an antimitotic-antibiotic compound. From Klebsiella pneumoniae.
   4334..4381    +  polyA_signal   HSV TK poly(A) signal: herpes simplex virus thymidine kinase polyadenylation signal (Cole and Stacy, 1985)
   4472..4488    -  polyA_signal   bGH poly(A) signal (fragment): bovine growth hormone polyadenylation signal
   4710..5298    +  rep_origin     ori: high-copy-number ColE1/pMB1/pBR322/pUC origin of replication
>Addgene plasmid #162498 | GFP-CD8a(7A) | addgene full sequence | sequence record 323489 | Addgene NGS Result
TAGTTATTAATAGTAATCAATTACGGGGTCATTAGTTCATAGCCCATATATGGAGTTCCGCGTTACATAA
CTTACGGTAAATGGCCCGCCTGGCTGACCGCCCAACGACCCCCGCCCATTGACGTCAATAATGACGTATG
TTCCCATAGTAACGCCAATAGGGACTTTCCATTGACGTCAATGGGTGGAGTATTTACGGTAAACTGCCCA
CTTGGCAGTACATCAAGTGTATCATATGCCAAGTACGCCCCCTATTGACGTCAATGACGGTAAATGGCCC
GCCTGGCATTATGCCCAGTACATGACCTTATGGGACTTTCCTACTTGGCAGTACATCTACGTATTAGTCA
TCGCTATTACCATGGTGATGCGGTTTTGGCAGTACATCAATGGGCGTGGATAGCGGTTTGACTCACGGGG
ATTTCCAAGTCTCCACCCCATTGACGTCAATGGGAGTTTGTTTTGGCACCAAAATCAACGGGACTTTCCA
AAATGTCGTAACAACTCCGCCCCATTGACGCAAATGGGCGGTAGGCGTGTACGGTGGGAGGTCTATATAA
GCAGAGCTGGTTTAGTGAACCGTCAGATCCGCTAGCGCCACCATGGATTCATACCTGCTGATGTGGGGAC
TGCTCACGTTCATCATGGTGCCTGGCTGCCAGGCAACCGGTATGGTGAGCAAGGGCGAGGAGCTGTTCAC
CGGGGTGGTGCCCATCCTGGTCGAGCTGGACGGCGACGTAAACGGCCACAAGTTCAGCGTGTCCGGCGAG
GGCGAGGGCGATGCCACCTACGGCAAGCTGACCCTGAAGTTCATCTGCACCACCGGCAAGCTGCCCGTGC
CCTGGCCCACCCTCGTGACCACCCTGACCTACGGCGTGCAGTGCTTCAGCCGCTACCCCGACCACATGAA
GCAGCACGACTTCTTCAAGTCCGCCATGCCCGAAGGCTACGTCCAGGAGCGCACCATCTTCTTCAAGGAC
GACGGCAACTACAAGACCCGCGCCGAGGTGAAGTTCGAGGGCGACACCCTGGTGAACCGCATCGAGCTGA
AGGGCATCGACTTCAAGGAGGACGGCAACATCCTGGGGCACAAGCTGGAGTACAACTACAACAGCCACAA
CGTCTATATCATGGCCGACAAGCAGAAGAACGGCATCAAGGTGAACTTCAAGATCCGCCACAACATCGAG
GACGGCAGCGTGCAGCTCGCCGACCACTACCAGCAGAACACCCCCATCGGCGACGGCCCCGTGCTGCTGC
CCGACAACCACTACCTGAGCACCCAGTCCGCCCTGAGCAAAGACCCCAACGAGAAGCGCGATCACATGGT
CCTGCTGGAGTTCGTGACCGCCGCCGGGATCACTCTCGGCATGGACGAGCTGTACAAGCTCGAGAGCCAG
TTCCGGGTGTCGCCGCTGGATCGGACCTGGAACCTGGGCGAGACAGTGGAGCTGAAGTGCCAGGTGCTGC
TGTCCAACCCGACGTCGGGCTGCTCGTGGCTCTTCCAGCCGCGCGGCGCCGCCGCCAGTCCCACCTTCCT
CCTATACCTCTCCCAAAACAAGCCCAAGGCGGCCGAGGGGCTGGACACCCAGCGGTTCTCGGGCAAGAGG
TTGGGGGACACCTTCGTCCTCACCCTGAGCGACTTCCGCCGAGAGAACGAGGGCTACTATTTCTGCTCGG
CCCTGAGCAACTCCATCATGTACTTCAGCCACTTCGTGCCGGTCTTCCTGCCAGCGAAGCCCGCAGCAGC
TCCAGCGCCGCGACCACCAGCACCGGCGCCCGCAATCGCGGCACAGCCCCTGGCACTGCGCCCAGAGGCG
TGTCGGCCAGCGGCGGGGGGCGCAGTGCACACGAGGGGGCTGGACTTCGCCTGTGATATCTACATCTGGG
CGCCCTTGGCCGGGACTTGTGGGGTCCTTCTCCTGTCACTGGTTATCACCCTTTACTGCAACCACAGGAA
CCGAAGACGTGTTTGCAAATGTCCCCGGCCTGTGGTCAAATCGGGAGACAAGCCCAGCCTTTCGGCGAGA
TACGTCTAAGAATTCTGCAGTCGACGGTACCGCGGGCCCGGGATCCACCGGATCTAGATAACTGATCATA
ATCAGCCATACCACATTTGTAGAGGTTTTACTTGCTTTAAAAAACCTCCCACACCTCCCCCTGAACCTGA
AACATAAAATGAATGCAATTGTTGTTGTTAACTTGTTTATTGCAGCTTATAATGGTTACAAATAAAGCAA
TAGCATCACAAATTTCACAAATAAAGCATTTTTTTCACTGCATTCTAGTTGTGGTTTGTCCAAACTCATC
AATGTATCTTAACGCGTAAATTGTAAGCGTTAATATTTTGTTAAAATTCGCGTTAAATTTTTGTTAAATC
AGCTCATTTTTTAACCAATAGGCCGAAATCGGCAAAATCCCTTATAAATCAAAAGAATAGACCGAGATAG
GGT
[37 nt withheld, positions 2454-2490]
AAAGAACGTGGACTCCAACGTCAAAGG
[49 nt withheld, positions 2518-2566]
T
[91 nt withheld, positions 2568-2658]
G
[124 nt withheld, positions 2660-2783]
CAGGTGGCACTTTTCGGGGAAATGTGCGCGGAACCCCTATTTGTTTATTTTTCTAAATACATTCAAATAT
GTATCCGCTCATGAGACAATAACCCTGATAAATGCTTCAATAATATTGAAAAAGGAAGAGTCCTGAGGCG
GAAAGAACCAGCTGTGGAATGTGTGTCAGTTAGGGTGTGGAAAGTCCCCAGGCTCCCCAGCAGGCAGAAG
TATGCAAAGCATGCATCTCAATTAGTCAGCAACCAGGTGTGGAAAGTCCCCAGGCTCCCCAGCAGGCAGA
AGTATGCAAAGCATGCATCTCAATTAGTCAGCAACCATAGTCCCGCCCCTAACTCCGCCCATCCCGCCCC
TAACTCCGCCCAGTTCCGCCCATTCTCCGCCCCATGGCTGACTAATTTTTTTTATTTATGCAGAGGCCGA
GGCCGCCTCGGCCTCTGAGCTATTCCAGAAGTAGTGAGGAGGCTTTTTTGGAGGCCTAGGCTTTTGCAAA
GATCGATCAAGAGACAGGATGAGGATCGTTTCGCATGATTGAACAAGATGGATTGCACGCAGGTTCTCCG
GCCGCTTGGGTGGAGAGGCTATTCGGCTATGACTGGGCACAACAGACAATCGGCTGCTCTGATGCCGCCG
TGTTCCGGCTGTCAGCGCAGGGGCGCCCGGTTCTTTTTGTCAAGACCGACCTGTCCGGTGCCCTGAATGA
ACTGCAAGACGAGGCAGCGCGGCTATCGTGGCTGGCCACGACGGGCGTTCCTTGCGCAGCTGTGCTCGAC
GTTGTCACTGAAGCGGGAAGGGACTGGCTGCTATTGGGCGAAGTGCCGGGGCAGGATCTCCTGTCATCTC
ACCTTGCTCCTGCCGAGAAAGTATCCATCATGGCTGATGCAATGCGGCGGCTGCATACGCTTGATCCGGC
TACCTGCCCATTCGACCACCAAGCGAAACATCGCATCGAGCGAGCACGTACTCGGATGGAAGCCGGTCTT
GTCGATCAGGATGATCTGGACGAAGAGCATCAGGGGCTCGCGCCAGCCGAACTGTTCGCCAGGCTCAAGG
CGAGCATGCCCGACGGCGAGGATCTCGTCGTGACCCATGGCGATGCCTGCTTGCCGAATATCATGGTGGA
AAATGGCCGCTTTTCTGGATTCATCGACTGTGGCCGGCTGGGTGTGGCGGACCGCTATCAGGACATAGCG
TTGGCTACCCGTGATATTGCTGAAGAGCTTGGCGGCGAATGGGCTGACCGCTTCCTCGTGCTTTACGGTA
TCGCCGCTCCCGATTCGCAGCGCATCGCCTTCTATCGCCTTCTTGACGAGTTCTTCTGAGCGGGACTCTG
GGGTTCGAAATGACCGACCAAGCGACGCCCAACCTGCCATCACGAGATTTCGATTCCACCGCCGCCTTCT
ATGAAAGGTTGGGCTTCGGAATCGTTTTCCGGGACGCCGGCTGGATGATCCTCCAGCGCGGGGATCTCAT
GCTGGAGTTCTTCGCCCACCCTAGGGGGAGGCTAACTGAAACACGGAAGGAGACAATACCGGAAGGAACC
CGCGCTATGACGGCAATAAAAAGACAGAATAAAACGCACGGTGTTGGGTCGTTTGTTCATAAACGCGGGG
TTCGGTCCCAGGGCTGGCACTCTGTCGATACCCCACCGAGACCCCATTGGGGCCAATACGCCCGCGTTTC
TTCCTTTTCCCCACCCCACCCCCCAAGTTCGGGTGAAGGCCCAGGGCTCGCAGCCAACGTCGGGGCGGCA
GGCCCTGCCATAGCCTCAGGTTACTCATATATACTTTAGATTGATTTAAAACTTCATTTTTAATTTAAAA
GGATCTAGGTGAAGATCCTTTTTGATAATCTCATGACCAAAATCCCTTAACGTGAGTTTTCGTTCCACTG
AGCGTCAGACCCCGTAGAAAAGATCAAAGGATCTTCTTGAGATCCTTTTTTTCTGCGCGTAATCTGCTGC
TTGCAAACAAAAAAACCACCGCTACCAGCGGTGGTTTGTTTGCCGGATCAAGAGCTACCAACTCTTTTTC
CGAAGGTAACTGGCTTCAGCAGAGCGCAGATACCAAATACTGTTCTTCTAGTGTAGCCGTAGTTAGGCCA
CCACTTCAAGAACTCTGTAGCACCGCCTACATACCTCGCTCTGCTAATCCTGTTACCAGTGGCTGCTGCC
AGTGGCGATAAGTCGTGTCTTACCGGGTTGGACTCAAGACGATAGTTACCGGATAAGGCGCAGCGGTCGG
GCTGAACGGGGGGTTCGTGCACACAGCCCAGCTTGGAGCGAACGACCTACACCGAACTGAGATACCTACA
GCGTGAGCTATGAGAAAGCGCCACGCTTCCCGAAGGGAGAAAGGCGGACAGGTATCCGGTAAGCGGCAGG
GTCGGAACAGGAGAGCGCACGAGGGAGCTTCCAGGGGGAAACGCCTGGTATCTTTATAGTCCTGTCGGGT
TTCGCCACCTCTGACTTGAGCGTCGATTTTTGTGATGCTCGTCAGGGGGGCGGAGCCTATGGAAAAACGC
CAGCAACGCGGCCTTTTTACGGTTCCTGGCCTTTTGCTGGCCTTTTGCTCACATGTTCTTTCCTGCGTTA
TCCCCTGATTCTGTGGATAACCGTATTACCGCCATGCAT
